Addgene plasmid #157039: pD649-HAsp-PAPLN(Trunc1)-Fc(DAPA)-AviTag-6xHis
Purpose: Mammalian expression of cell-surface protein partial extracellular domain fused to Fc(DAPA)-Avi-6xHis. Protein is secreted from cells.
Depositing lab: Chris Garcia. Depositing organization: Stanford University. Publication: A Human IgSF Cell-Surface Interactome Reveals a Complex Network of Protein-Protein Interactions. Wojtowicz WM, Vielmetter J, Fernandes RA, Siepe DH, Eastman CL, Chisholm GB, Cox S, Klock H, Anderson PW, Rue SM, Miller JJ, Glaser SM, Bragstad ML, Vance J, Lam AW, Lesley SA, Zinn K, Garcia KC. Cell. 2020 Aug 20;182(4):1027-1043.e17. doi: 10.1016/j.cell.2020.07.025. PubMed 32822567.
Backbone
  Vector backbone: pD649
  Backbone size w/o insert (bp): 6106
  Vector type: Mammalian Expression
Growth in bacteria
  Bacterial resistance: Ampicillin, 100 μg/mL
  Growth temperature: 37°C
  Growth strain: DH5alpha
  Copy number: High Copy
Gene/Insert
  Gene/Insert name: PAPLN (alt name: PPN)
  Species: H. sapiens (human)
  Insert size (bp): 3780
  Mutation: Fc region of human IgG contains D265A and P329A mutations (DAPA)
  Entrez Gene: PAPLN (a.k.a. PPN)
  Promoter: CMV/SP6
  Tag / fusion protein: Fc(DAPA)-AviTag-6xHis (C terminal on backbone)
  Cloning method: Restriction Enzyme; 5′ cloning site GCGGCCGC (not destroyed); 3′ cloning site GGCGCGCC (not destroyed)
  Sequencing primers: 5′ ATTTAGGTGACACTATAG; 3′ CACGTACCAGTTGAACTTCACC
Resource information
  A portion of this plasmid was derived from a plasmid made by: synthesis by ThermoFisher
Terms and licenses: Academic/Nonprofit Terms; Industry Terms: Not Available to Industry
Depositor comments: Some plasmids in this collection may have an IS4-like element ISVsa5 family transposase upstream of the CMV promoter.
How to cite: pD649-HAsp-PAPLN(Trunc1)-Fc(DAPA)-AviTag-6xHis was a gift from Chris Garcia (Addgene plasmid # 157039 ; http://n2t.net/addgene:157039 ; RRID:Addgene_157039)
