[The description below was written by a language model from this plasmid's Addgene catalogue record and pLannotate feature annotations shown in this document.]
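Description:
pD649-HAsp-PAPLN(Trunc1)-Fc(DAPA)-AviTag-6xHis is a mammalian expression plasmid of about 9.9 kb, built on the pD649 backbone, for producing a secreted, tagged fragment of human papilin (PAPLN, also called PPN). It is maintained in E. coli as a high-copy plasmid through a ColE1/pUC-type origin and selected with ampicillin via the β-lactamase gene. The feature table also shows an SV40 early promoter/EM7 promoter unit driving a puromycin N-acetyltransferase coding region, annotated as a fragment, followed by an SV40 polyadenylation signal. This could in principle support puromycin selection in mammalian cells, although the record does not state that use. Short remnants of KanR, lacZα, ble and the f1 origin are annotated as fragments and are probably non-functional leftovers of vector construction.

The expression cassette uses the CMV immediate-early enhancer and promoter, followed by a piece of CMV intron A and an SP6 promoter, which also serves as a sequencing primer site and could allow in vitro transcription. A leader named "HAsp" in the plasmid name directs secretion; the annotation tool matched part of this region to a mouse IgH signal sequence. It is followed by a roughly 3.8 kb truncated PAPLN segment (Trunc1), described as a partial extracellular domain and cloned between retained NotI and AscI sites. The segment is fused at its C terminus to a human IgG1 Fc carrying D265A and P329A (DAPA), substitutions generally used to reduce Fc effector interactions. An AviTag for site-specific biotinylation and a 6xHis tag for affinity purification come next, though neither is separately annotated, and the unit ends at a bGH polyadenylation signal. The plasmid belongs to a collection made for mapping interactions among human IgSF cell-surface proteins. The depositor notes that some members may carry an IS4-like transposase insertion upstream of the CMV promoter, but none is annotated here.
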