Features (pLannotate 1.2.2; 21 found; start..end, strand, type, name):
    119..143     -  CDS            KanR (fragment): aminoglycoside phosphotransferase; aph(3')-Ia; confers resistance to kanamycin
    254..842     +  rep_origin     ori: high-copy-number ColE1/pMB1/pBR322/pUC origin of replication
   1067..1084    +  terminator     rrnB T2 terminator (fragment): transcription terminator T2 from the E. coli rrnB gene
   1109..1128    -  CDS            lacZα (fragment): LacZα fragment of β-galactosidase; lacZ fragment
   1584..1600    +  protein_bind   lac operator: The lac repressor binds to the lac operator to inhibit transcription in E. coli. This inhibition can be relieved by adding lactose or isopropyl-β-D-thiogalactopyranoside (IPTG). lac repressor encoded by lacI
   1843..2146    +  enhancer       CMV enhancer: human cytomegalovirus immediate early enhancer
   2147..2350    +  promoter       CMV promoter: human cytomegalovirus (CMV) immediate early promoter
   2486..2529    +  intron         CMV intron (fragment): modified intron A from human cytomegalovirus
   2581..2599    +  promoter       SP6 promoter: promoter for bacteriophage SP6 RNA polymerase
   2603..2640    +  CDS            IgH signal sequence (fragment): signal sequence from the mouse immunoglobulin heavy chain variable region
   2728..6528    +  CDS            PAPLN: PPN_HUMAN - Experimental evidence at transcript level: Swiss-Prot protein existence level 2. From Homo sapiens (Human).
   6544..7221    +  CDS            IGHG1 (fragment): IGHG1_HUMAN - Experimental evidence at protein level: Swiss-Prot protein existence level 1. Constant region of immunoglobulin heavy chains. Immunoglobulins, also known as antibodies, are membrane-bound or secreted glycoproteins produced by B lymphocytes. In the recognition phase of humoral immunity, the membrane-bound immunoglobulins serve as receptors which, upon binding of a specific antigen, trigger the clonal expansion and differentiation of B lymphocytes into immunoglobulins- secreting plasma cells. Secreted immunoglobulins mediate the effector phase of humoral immunity, which results in
   7436..7547    +  polyA_signal   bGH poly(A) signal: bovine growth hormone polyadenylation signal
   7548..7656    +  rep_origin     f1 ori (fragment): f1 bacteriophage origin of replication; arrow indicates direction of (+) strand synthesis
   7670..7999    +  promoter       SV40 promoter: SV40 enhancer and early promoter
   8047..8094    +  promoter       EM7 promoter: synthetic bacterial promoter&nbsp
   8113..8712    +  CDS            PuroR (fragment): puromycin N-acetyltransferase; pac from Streptomyces; confers resistance to puromycin
   8722..8847    +  CDS            ble (fragment): BLE_KLEPN - Experimental evidence at protein level: Swiss-Prot protein existence level 1. Binding protein with a strong affinity to the bleomycin family of antibiotics. Binds to CL990; an antimitotic-antibiotic compound. From Klebsiella pneumoniae.
   8842..8963    +  polyA_signal   SV40 poly(A) signal: SV40 polyadenylation signal
   9016..9876    -  CDS            AmpR: β-lactamase; bla; confers resistance to ampicillin, carbenicillin, and related antibiotics
   9879..89      -  promoter       AmpR promoter (fragment) (across the origin): bla
>Addgene plasmid #157039 | pD649-HAsp-PAPLN(Trunc1)-Fc(DAPA)-AviTag-6xHis | depositor full sequence | sequence record 303187 | Full Sequence
TTTCAATATTATTGAAGCATTTATCAGGGTTATTGTCTCATGAGCGGATACATATTTGAATGTATTTAGA
AAAATAAACAAATAGGGGTCAGTGTTACAACCAATTAACCAATTCTGAACATTATCGCGAGCCCATTTAT
ACCTGAATATGGCTCATAACACCCCTTGCTCATGACCAAAATCCCTTAACGTGAGTTACGCGCGCGTCGT
TCCACTGAGCGTCAGACCCCGTAGAAAAGATCAAAGGATCTTCTTGAGATCCTTTTTTTCTGCGCGTAAT
CTGCTGCTTGCAAACAAAAAAACCACCGCTACCAGCGGTGGTTTGTTTGCCGGATCAAGAGCTACCAACT
CTTTTTCCGAAGGTAACTGGCTTCAGCAGAGCGCAGATACCAAATACTGTTCTTCTAGTGTAGCCGTAGT
TAGCCCACCACTTCAAGAACTCTGTAGCACCGCCTACATACCTCGCTCTGCTAATCCTGTTACCAGTGGC
TGCTGCCAGTGGCGATAAGTCGTGTCTTACCGGGTTGGACTCAAGACGATAGTTACCGGATAAGGCGCAG
CGGTCGGGCTGAACGGGGGGTTCGTGCACACAGCCCAGCTTGGAGCGAACGACCTACACCGAACTGAGAT
ACCTACAGCGTGAGCTATGAGAAAGCGCCACGCTTCCCGAAGGGAGAAAGGCGGACAGGTATCCGGTAAG
CGGCAGGGTCGGAACAGGAGAGCGCACGAGGGAGCTTCCAGGGGGAAACGCCTGGTATCTTTATAGTCCT
GTCGGGTTTCGCCACCTCTGACTTGAGCGTCGATTTTTGTGATGCTCGTCAGGGGGGCGGAGCCTATGGA
AAAACGCCAGCAACGCGGCCTTTTTACGGTTCCTGGCCTTTTGCTGGCCTTTTGCTCACATGTTCTTTCC
TGCGTTATCCCCTGATTCTGTGGATAACCGTATTACCGCCTTTGAGTGAGCTGATACCGCTCGCCGCAGC
CGAACGACCGAGCGCAGCGAGTCAGTGAGCGAGGAAGCGGAAGGCGAGAGTAGGGAACTGCCAGGCATCA
AACTAAGCAGAAGGCCCCTGACGGATGGCCTTTTTGCGTTTCTACAAACTCTTTCTGTGTTGTAAAACGA
CGGCCAGTCTTAAGCTCGGGCCCCCTGGGCGGTTCTGATAACGAGTAATCGTTAATCCGCAAATAACGTA
AAAACCCGCTTCGGCGGGTTTTTTTATGGGGGGAGTTTAGGGAAAGAGCATTTGTCAGAATATTTAAGGG
CGCCTGTCACTTTGCTTGATATATGAGAATTATTTAACCTTATAAATGAGAAAAAAGCAACGCACTTTAA
ATAAGATACGTTGCTTTTTCGATTGATGAACACCTATAATTAAACTATTCATCTATTATTTATGATTTTT
TGTATATACAATATTTCTAGTTTGTTAAAGAGAATTAAGAAAATAAATCTCGAAAATAATAAAGGGAAAA
TCAGTTTTTGATATCAAAATTATACATGTCAACGATAATACAAAATATAATACAAACTATAAGATGTTAT
CAGTATTTATTATCATTTAGAATAAATTTTGTGTCGCCCTTAATTGTGAGCGGATAACAATTACGAGCTT
CATGCACAGTGGCGTTGACTCAATATTGGCCATTAGCCATATTATTCATTGGTTATATAGCATAAATCAA
TATTGGCTATTGGCCATTGCATACGTTGTATCTATATCATAATATGTACATTTATATTGGCTCATGTCCA
ATATGACCGCCATGTTGGCATTGATTATTGACTAGTTATTAATAGTAATCAATTACGGGGTCATTAGTTC
ATAGCCCATATATGGAGTTCCGCGTTACATAACTTACGGTAAATGGCCCGCCTGGCTGACCGCCCAACGA
CCCCCGCCCATTGACGTCAATAATGACGTATGTTCCCATAGTAACGCCAATAGGGACTTTCCATTGACGT
CAATGGGTGGAGTATTTACGGTAAACTGCCCACTTGGCAGTACATCAAGTGTATCATATGCCAAGTACGC
CCCCTATTGACGTCAATGACGGTAAATGGCCCGCCTGGCATTATGCCCAGTACATGACCTTATGGGACTT
TCCTACTTGGCAGTACATCTACGTATTAGTCATCGCTATTACCATGGTGATGCGGTTTTGGCAGTACATC
AATGGGCGTGGATAGCGGTTTGACTCACGGGGATTTCCAAGTCTCCACCCCATTGACGTCAATGGGAGTT
TGTTTTGGCACCAAAATCAACGGGACTTTCCAAAATGTCGTAACAACTCCGCCCCATTGACGCAAATGGG
CGGTAGGCGTGTACGGTGGGAGGTCTATATAAGCAGAGCTCGTTTAGTGAACCGTCAGATCGCCTGGAGA
CGCCATCCACGCTGTTTTGACCTCCATAGAAGACACCGGGACCGATCCAGCCTCCGCGGCCGGGAACGGT
GCATTGGAACGCGGATTCCCCGTGCCAAGAGTGACGTAAGTACCGCCTATAGAGTCTATAGGCCCACCCC
CTTGGCTTCGTTAGAACGCGGCTACAATTAATACATAACCTTATGTATCATACACATACGATTTAGGTGA
CACTATAGAATAACATCCACTTTGCCTTTCTCTCCACAGGTGTCCACTCCCAGGTCCAACTGCACCTCGG
TTCTATCGAAAACGCGCCTGCTAGCGCCACCATGAAGACCATCATTGCCCTGAGCTACATCTTCTGCCTG
GTGTTCGCTGCGGCCGCCGCTCCTAAAGTTCGGAGACAGTCTGATACCTGGGGACCTTGGAGTCAGTGGT
CCCCTTGCAGCAGAACATGTGGCGGCGGAGTGTCCTTCAGAGAGAGGCCTTGTTACAGCCAGCGGAGAGA
TGGCGGCAGCTCTTGTGTTGGACCTGCCAGAAGCCACAGAAGCTGCAGAACCGAGAGCTGCCCTGATGGC
GCCAGAGATTTCAGAGCCGAGCAGTGCGCCGAGTTCGATGGCGCTGAATTCCAAGGCAGACGGTACAGAT
GGCTGCCCTACTACAGCGCCCCTAACAAGTGCGAGCTGAACTGCATCCCCAAGGGCGAGAACTTCTACTA
CAAGCACCGGGAAGCCGTGGTGGATGGCACCCCTTGTGAACCTGGCAAGAGGGATGTGTGTGTGGACGGC
AGCTGTAGAGTCGTGGGCTGTGATCACGAGCTGGACAGCAGCAAGCAAGAGGACAAGTGCCTGAGATGCG
GAGGCGACGGCACCACATGTTATCCTGTGGCCGGCACCTTCGACGCCAACGATCTTAGCAGAGGCTACAA
CCAGATCCTGATCGTGCCTATGGGCGCCACCAGCATTCTGATCGATGAAGCCGCTGCCAGCCGGAACTTT
CTGGCCGTGAAAAATGTGCGGGGCGAGTACTACCTGAACGGCCACTGGACAATCGAGGCCGCTAGAGCAC
TTCCTGCCGCCTCTACAATCCTGCACTATGAGAGAGGCGCCGAGGGCGATCTGGCTCCTGAAAGACTTCA
TGCCAGAGGACCCACCAGCGAGCCTCTGGTTATCGAGCTGATCTCCCAAGAGCCTAATCCTGGCGTGCAC
TACGAGTACCATCTGCCTCTGAGAAGGCCCTCTCCTGGCTTCTCTTGGAGCCACGGATCTTGGAGCGATT
GCTCTGCCGAATGTGGCGGAGGACACCAGAGCAGACTGGTGTTCTGCACCATCGACCACGAGGCTTACCC
CGACCACATGTGCCAGAGACAGCCTAGACCTGCCGACAGGCGGAGCTGTAATCTGCACCCTTGTCCTGAG
ACAAAGCGGTGGAAAGCCGGACCTTGGGCTCCTTGTTCTGCCTCTTGCGGCGGAGGATCTCAGTCCAGAA
GCGTGTACTGCATCAGCTCCGATGGCGCCGGAATCCAAGAGGCTGTGGAAGAGGCTGAATGTGCCGGCCT
GCCTGGAAAGCCTCCTGCCATTCAGGCTTGCAACCTGCAGAGATGTGCCGCTTGGAGCCCTGAGCCTTGG
GGCGAATGTTCTGTGTCTTGTGGCGTGGGCGTCAGAAAGCGGAGCGTGACATGCAGAGGCGAGAGAGGAT
CTCTGCTGCACACAGCCGCCTGCAGCCTGGAAGATAGACCTCCTCTGACCGAGCCTTGCGTGCACGAGGA
TTGTCCTCTGCTGTCTGATCAGGCCTGGCACGTTGGAACATGGGGCCTGTGTAGCAAGAGCTGTAGCAGC
GGAACCCGGCGGAGACAAGTGATCTGTGCCATCGGACCTCCAAGCCACTGTGGAAGCCTGCAGCACAGCA
AGCCCGTGGATGTGGAACCTTGCAACACCCAGCCTTGCCATCTGCCACAAGAGGTGCCCAGCATGCAGGA
TGTGCACACCCCTGCCAGCAATCCCTGGATGCCACTGGGACCTCAAGAGAGCCCAGCCAGCGATAGTAGA
GGACAGTGGTGGGCCGCTCAAGAGCACCCTTCTGCTAGAGGCGATCACAGAGGCGAAAGGGGCGATCCCA
GGGGAGATCAAGGCACACATCTGTCTGCTCTCGGCCCTGCACCTTCTCTGCAGCAGCCTCCTTATCAGCA
GCCACTGAGAAGCGGCTCTGGCCCTCACGATTGCAGACACTCTCCACACGGCTGTTGCCCAGATGGCCAC
ACAGCATCTCTGGGCCCTCAATGGCAAGGATGTCCTGGCGCTCCTTGCCAGCAGAGCAGATACGGATGCT
GCCCCGATAGAGTGTCCGTGGCCGAAGGACCTCATCACGCCGGCTGTACAAAGAGCTACGGCGGCGATTC
TACAGGCGGCATGCCTAGAAGTAGAGCCGTGGCCAGCACCGTGCACAACACTCATCAGCCTCAGGCTCAG
CAGAACGAGCCCTCTGAGTGTAGAGGCAGCCAGTTCGGCTGCTGCTACGACAATGTGGCTACAGCCGCTG
GACCTCTCGGCGAAGGATGTGTGGGACAGCCTTCTCACGCTTACCCTGTGCGTTGTCTGCTGCCTTCTGC
TCACGGCTCTTGTGCCGATTGGGCCGCCAGATGGTATTTCGTGGCCTCTGTGGGCCAGTGCAACCGGTTT
TGGTACGGCGGCTGTCACGGCAACGCCAACAATTTCGCCAGCGAGCAAGAGTGCATGAGCAGCTGTCAGG
GCTCTCTGCACGGACCTAGAAGGCCTCAACCTGGCGCCTCTGGCAGATCTACACACACAGATGGTGGCGG
ATCTAGCCCTGCCGGCGAACAAGAACCTAGCCAGCATAGAACAGGCGCCGCTGTGCAGAGGAAGCCTTGG
CCTTCTGGCGGACTTTGGAGACAGGACCAGCAACCTGGACCTGGCGAAGCCCCTCACACACAGGCTTTTG
GAGAATGGCCATGGGGCCAAGAGCTGGGATCAAGAGCCCCTGGACTTGGCGGAGATGCTGGATCTCCTGC
TCCTCCATTTCACAGCAGCAGCTACAGAATCAGCCTGGCCGGCGTGGAACCATCTCTGGTTCAAGCTGCT
CTGGGACAGCTCGTGCGGCTGAGCTGTTCCGATGATACAGCCCCTGAATCTCAGGCCGCCTGGCAGAAAG
ATGGCCAGCCAATCAGCAGCGACCGGCACAGACTGCAGTTTGACGGCAGCCTGATCATTCACCCACTGCA
GGCTGAGGACGCCGGAACATATAGCTGCGGCTCTACCAGACCTGGCCGGGACTCTCAGAAGATCCAGCTG
AGAATCATCGGCGGCGACATGGCCGTTCTGTCTGAGGCCGAACTGAGCAGATTCCCTCAGCCTAGAGATC
CCGCTCAGGATTTTGGACAGGCTGGCGCTGCTGGACCACTGGGAGCTATTCCATCTTCTCACCCTCAGCC
AGCCAACCGGCTGAGACTGGACCAGAATCAACCCAGAGTGGTGGACGCCTCTCCAGGCCAGAGAATCAGA
ATGACCTGTAGAGCCGAGGGCTTCCCACCACCAGCTATCGAGTGGCAACGAGATGGGCAGCCTGTGTCTA
GCCCAAGACATCAGCTGCAGCCAGATGGCAGCCTCGTGATTAGCAGAGTGGCCGTGGAAGATGGCGGATT
CTACACATGCGTGGCCTTCAACGGCCAGGACCGGGATCAGAGATGGGTGCAGCTGAGAGTGCTGGGCGAG
CTGACAATTTCTGGCCTGCCTCCTACCGTGACAGTGCCAGAGGGCGATACAGCCAGACTGCTGTGTGTGG
TGGCTGGCGAGTCCGTGAACATCCGGTGGTCCAGAAATGGCCTGCCAGTGCAGGCCGATGGCCATAGAGT
TCACCAGTCTCCAGACGGCACCCTGCTGATCTACAACCTGAGAGCCAGAGATGAGGGCTCCTACACCTGT
AGCGCCTACCAGGGTTCTCAGGCTGTGTCCAGATCCACCGAAGTGAAGGTGGTGTCCCCTGCTCCTACAG
CACAGCCACGAGATCCCGGCAGAGACTGTGTGGATCAACCCGAGCTGGCCAACTGCGACCTGATTCTGCA
GGCCCAGCTGTGCGGCAATGAGTACTACAGCAGCTTTTGCTGCGCCAGCTGCTCCAGATTCCAGCCACAC
GCTCAGCCCATCTGGCAAGGCGCGCCGGGCGGCGACAAGACCCACACCTGCCCCCCCTGCCCAGCTCCAG
AACTGCTGGGAGGGCCTTCCGTGTTCCTGTTCCCCCCCAAGCCCAAGGACACCCTGATGATCAGCAGGAC
CCCCGAGGTGACCTGCGTGGTGGTGGCCGTGTCCCACGAGGACCCAGAGGTGAAGTTCAACTGGTACGTG
GACGGCGTGGAGGTGCACAACGCCAAGACCAAGCCCAGAGAGGAGCAGTACAACAGCACCTACAGGGTGG
TGTCCGTGCTGACCGTGCTGCACCAGGACTGGCTGAACGGCAAAGAATACAAGTGCAAAGTCTCCAACAA
GGCCCTGGCTGCCCCAATCGAAAAGACAATCAGCAAGGCCAAGGGCCAGCCACGGGAGCCCCAGGTGTAC
ACCCTGCCCCCCAGCCGGGAGGAGATGACCAAGAACCAGGTGTCCCTGACCTGTCTGGTGAAGGGCTTCT
ACCCCAGCGATATCGCCGTGGAGTGGGAGAGCAACGGCCAGCCCGAGAACAACTACAAGACCACCCCCCC
AGTGCTGGACAGCGACGGCAGCTTCTTCCTGTACAGCAAGCTGACCGTGGACAAGTCCAGGTGGCAGCAG
GGCAACGTGTTCAGCTGCAGCGTGATGCACGAGGCCCTGCACAACCACTACACCCAGAAGTCCCTGAGCC
TGAGCCCCGGCGGCAGCGGTCTTAATGATATTTTCGAGGCTCAGAAGATTGAGTGGCATGAACACCACCA
CCATCACCACTAAGGCCGGCCTGTAGTCACTGGCACAACGCGTTACCCGGTAAGCCAATCGGGTATACAC
GGTCGTCATACTGCAGACAGGGTTCTTCTACTTTGCAAGATAGTCTTGAGTAGTAAAATAAATAGATAGA
GAAAATCAGCCTCGACTGTGCCTTCTAGTTGCCAGCCATCTGTTGTTTGCCCCTCCCCCGTGCCTTCCTT
GACCCTGGAAGGTGCCACTCCCACTGTCCTTTCCTAATAAAATGAGGAAATTGCATCACAACACTCAACC
CTATCTCGGTCTATTCTTTTGATTTATAAGGGATTTTGCCGATTTCGGCCTATTGGTTAAAAAATGAGCT
GATTTAACAAAAATTTAACGCGAATTAATTCTGTGGAATGTGTGTCAGTTAGGGTGTGGAAAGTCCCCAG
GCTCCCCAGCAGGCAGAAGTATGCAAAGCATGCATCTCAATTAGTCAGCAACCAGGTGTGGAAAGTCCCC
AGGCTCCCCAGCAGGCAGAAGTATGCAAAGCATGCATCTCAATTAGTCAGCAACCATAGTCCCGCCCCTA
ACTCCGCCCATCCCGCCCCTAACTCCGCCCAGTTCCGCCCATTCTCCGCCCCATGGCTGACTAATTTTTT
TTATTTATGCAGAGGCCGAGGCCGCCTCTGCCTCTGAGCTATTCCAGAAGTAGTGAGGAGGCTTTTTTGG
AGGCCTAGGCTTTTGCAAAAAGCTCCCGGGAGCTTGTATATCCATTTTCGGATCTGATCAGCACGTGTTG
ACAATTAATCATCGGCATAGTATATCGGCATAGTATAATACGACAAGGTGAGGAACTAAACCATGACCGA
GTACAAGCCCACGGTGCGCCTCGCCACCCGCGACGACGTCCCCAGGGCCGTACGCACCCTCGCCGCCGCG
TTCGCCGACTACCCCGCCACGCGCCACACCGTCGATCCGGACCGCCACATCGAGCGGGTCACCGAGCTGC
AAGAACTCTTCCTCACGCGCGTCGGGCTCGACATCGGCAAGGTGTGGGTCGCGGACGACGGCGCCGCGGT
GGCGGTCTGGACCACGCCGGAGAGCGTCGAAGCGGGGGCGGTGTTCGCCGAGATCGGCCCGCGCATGGCC
GAGTTGAGCGGTTCCCGGCTGGCCGCGCAGCAACAGATGGAAGGCCTCCTGGCGCCGCACCGGCCCAAGG
AGCCCGCGTGGTTCCTGGCCACCGTCGGCGTCTCGCCCGACCACCAGGGCAAGGGTCTGGGCAGCGCCGT
CGTGCTCCCCGGAGTGGAGGCGGCCGAGCGCGCCGGGGTGCCCGCCTTCCTGGAGACATCCGCGCCCCGC
AACCTCCCCTTCTACGAGCGGCTCGGCTTCACCGTCACCGCCGACGTCGAGGTGCCCGAAGGACCGCGCA
CCTGGTGCATGACCCGCAAGCCCGGTGCCTGACACGTGCTACGAGATTTCGATTCCACCGCCGCCTTCTA
TGAAAGGTTGGGCTTCGGAATCGTTTTCCGGGACGCCGGCTGGATGATCCTCCAGCGCGGGGATCTCATG
CTGGAGTTCTTCGCCCACCCCAACTTGTTTATTGCAGCTTATAATGGTTACAAATAAAGCAATAGCATCA
CAAATTTCACAAATAAAGCATTTTTTTCACTGCATTCTAGTTGTGGTTTGTCCAAACTCATCAATGTATC
TTATCATGTCTGTATACCGTCGACCTCTAGCTAGAGCTTGGCGTAATCATGGTCATTACCAATGCTTAAT
CAGTGAGGCACCTATCTCAGCGATCTGTCTATTTCGTTCATCCATAGTTGCCTGACTCCCCGTCGTGTAG
ATAACTACGATACGGGAGGGCTTACCATCTGGCCCCAGCGCTGCGATGATACCGCGAGAACCACGCTCAC
CGGCTCCGGATTTATCAGCAATAAACCAGCCAGCCGGAAGGGCCGAGCGCAGAAGTGGTCCTGCAACTTT
ATCCGCCTCCATCCAGTCTATTAATTGTTGCCGGGAAGCTAGAGTAAGTAGTTCGCCAGTTAATAGTTTG
CGCAACGTTGTTGCCATCGCTACAGGCATCGTGGTGTCACGCTCGTCGTTTGGTATGGCTTCATTCAGCT
CCGGTTCCCAACGATCAAGGCGAGTTACATGATCCCCCATGTTGTGCAAAAAAGCGGTTAGCTCCTTCGG
TCCTCCGATCGTTGTCAGAAGTAAGTTGGCCGCAGTGTTATCACTCATGGTTATGGCAGCACTGCATAAT
TCTCTTACTGTCATGCCATCCGTAAGATGCTTTTCTGTGACTGGTGAGTACTCAACCAAGTCATTCTGAG
AATAGTGTATGCGGCGACCGAGTTGCTCTTGCCCGGCGTCAATACGGGATAATACCGCGCCACATAGCAG
AACTTTAAAAGTGCTCATCATTGGAAAACGTTCTTCGGGGCGAAAACTCTCAAGGATCTTACCGCTGTTG
AGATCCAGTTCGATGTAACCCACTCGTGCACCCAACTGATCTTCAGCATCTTTTACTTTCACCAGCGTTT
CTGGGTGAGCAAAAACAGGAAGGCAAAATGCCGCAAAAAAGGGAATAAGGGCGACACGGAAATGTTGAAT
ACTCATATTCTTCCTT
