>Addgene plasmid #157039 | pD649-HAsp-PAPLN(Trunc1)-Fc(DAPA)-AviTag-6xHis | depositor partial sequence | sequence record 303188 | insert (extracellular domain truncation)
GCTCCTAAAGTTCGGAGACAGTCTGATACCTGGGGACCTTGGAGTCAGTGGTCCCCTTGCAGCAGAACAT
GTGGCGGCGGAGTGTCCTTCAGAGAGAGGCCTTGTTACAGCCAGCGGAGAGATGGCGGCAGCTCTTGTGT
TGGACCTGCCAGAAGCCACAGAAGCTGCAGAACCGAGAGCTGCCCTGATGGCGCCAGAGATTTCAGAGCC
GAGCAGTGCGCCGAGTTCGATGGCGCTGAATTCCAAGGCAGACGGTACAGATGGCTGCCCTACTACAGCG
CCCCTAACAAGTGCGAGCTGAACTGCATCCCCAAGGGCGAGAACTTCTACTACAAGCACCGGGAAGCCGT
GGTGGATGGCACCCCTTGTGAACCTGGCAAGAGGGATGTGTGTGTGGACGGCAGCTGTAGAGTCGTGGGC
TGTGATCACGAGCTGGACAGCAGCAAGCAAGAGGACAAGTGCCTGAGATGCGGAGGCGACGGCACCACAT
GTTATCCTGTGGCCGGCACCTTCGACGCCAACGATCTTAGCAGAGGCTACAACCAGATCCTGATCGTGCC
TATGGGCGCCACCAGCATTCTGATCGATGAAGCCGCTGCCAGCCGGAACTTTCTGGCCGTGAAAAATGTG
CGGGGCGAGTACTACCTGAACGGCCACTGGACAATCGAGGCCGCTAGAGCACTTCCTGCCGCCTCTACAA
TCCTGCACTATGAGAGAGGCGCCGAGGGCGATCTGGCTCCTGAAAGACTTCATGCCAGAGGACCCACCAG
CGAGCCTCTGGTTATCGAGCTGATCTCCCAAGAGCCTAATCCTGGCGTGCACTACGAGTACCATCTGCCT
CTGAGAAGGCCCTCTCCTGGCTTCTCTTGGAGCCACGGATCTTGGAGCGATTGCTCTGCCGAATGTGGCG
GAGGACACCAGAGCAGACTGGTGTTCTGCACCATCGACCACGAGGCTTACCCCGACCACATGTGCCAGAG
ACAGCCTAGACCTGCCGACAGGCGGAGCTGTAATCTGCACCCTTGTCCTGAGACAAAGCGGTGGAAAGCC
GGACCTTGGGCTCCTTGTTCTGCCTCTTGCGGCGGAGGATCTCAGTCCAGAAGCGTGTACTGCATCAGCT
CCGATGGCGCCGGAATCCAAGAGGCTGTGGAAGAGGCTGAATGTGCCGGCCTGCCTGGAAAGCCTCCTGC
CATTCAGGCTTGCAACCTGCAGAGATGTGCCGCTTGGAGCCCTGAGCCTTGGGGCGAATGTTCTGTGTCT
TGTGGCGTGGGCGTCAGAAAGCGGAGCGTGACATGCAGAGGCGAGAGAGGATCTCTGCTGCACACAGCCG
CCTGCAGCCTGGAAGATAGACCTCCTCTGACCGAGCCTTGCGTGCACGAGGATTGTCCTCTGCTGTCTGA
TCAGGCCTGGCACGTTGGAACATGGGGCCTGTGTAGCAAGAGCTGTAGCAGCGGAACCCGGCGGAGACAA
GTGATCTGTGCCATCGGACCTCCAAGCCACTGTGGAAGCCTGCAGCACAGCAAGCCCGTGGATGTGGAAC
CTTGCAACACCCAGCCTTGCCATCTGCCACAAGAGGTGCCCAGCATGCAGGATGTGCACACCCCTGCCAG
CAATCCCTGGATGCCACTGGGACCTCAAGAGAGCCCAGCCAGCGATAGTAGAGGACAGTGGTGGGCCGCT
CAAGAGCACCCTTCTGCTAGAGGCGATCACAGAGGCGAAAGGGGCGATCCCAGGGGAGATCAAGGCACAC
ATCTGTCTGCTCTCGGCCCTGCACCTTCTCTGCAGCAGCCTCCTTATCAGCAGCCACTGAGAAGCGGCTC
TGGCCCTCACGATTGCAGACACTCTCCACACGGCTGTTGCCCAGATGGCCACACAGCATCTCTGGGCCCT
CAATGGCAAGGATGTCCTGGCGCTCCTTGCCAGCAGAGCAGATACGGATGCTGCCCCGATAGAGTGTCCG
TGGCCGAAGGACCTCATCACGCCGGCTGTACAAAGAGCTACGGCGGCGATTCTACAGGCGGCATGCCTAG
AAGTAGAGCCGTGGCCAGCACCGTGCACAACACTCATCAGCCTCAGGCTCAGCAGAACGAGCCCTCTGAG
TGTAGAGGCAGCCAGTTCGGCTGCTGCTACGACAATGTGGCTACAGCCGCTGGACCTCTCGGCGAAGGAT
GTGTGGGACAGCCTTCTCACGCTTACCCTGTGCGTTGTCTGCTGCCTTCTGCTCACGGCTCTTGTGCCGA
TTGGGCCGCCAGATGGTATTTCGTGGCCTCTGTGGGCCAGTGCAACCGGTTTTGGTACGGCGGCTGTCAC
GGCAACGCCAACAATTTCGCCAGCGAGCAAGAGTGCATGAGCAGCTGTCAGGGCTCTCTGCACGGACCTA
GAAGGCCTCAACCTGGCGCCTCTGGCAGATCTACACACACAGATGGTGGCGGATCTAGCCCTGCCGGCGA
ACAAGAACCTAGCCAGCATAGAACAGGCGCCGCTGTGCAGAGGAAGCCTTGGCCTTCTGGCGGACTTTGG
AGACAGGACCAGCAACCTGGACCTGGCGAAGCCCCTCACACACAGGCTTTTGGAGAATGGCCATGGGGCC
AAGAGCTGGGATCAAGAGCCCCTGGACTTGGCGGAGATGCTGGATCTCCTGCTCCTCCATTTCACAGCAG
CAGCTACAGAATCAGCCTGGCCGGCGTGGAACCATCTCTGGTTCAAGCTGCTCTGGGACAGCTCGTGCGG
CTGAGCTGTTCCGATGATACAGCCCCTGAATCTCAGGCCGCCTGGCAGAAAGATGGCCAGCCAATCAGCA
GCGACCGGCACAGACTGCAGTTTGACGGCAGCCTGATCATTCACCCACTGCAGGCTGAGGACGCCGGAAC
ATATAGCTGCGGCTCTACCAGACCTGGCCGGGACTCTCAGAAGATCCAGCTGAGAATCATCGGCGGCGAC
ATGGCCGTTCTGTCTGAGGCCGAACTGAGCAGATTCCCTCAGCCTAGAGATCCCGCTCAGGATTTTGGAC
AGGCTGGCGCTGCTGGACCACTGGGAGCTATTCCATCTTCTCACCCTCAGCCAGCCAACCGGCTGAGACT
GGACCAGAATCAACCCAGAGTGGTGGACGCCTCTCCAGGCCAGAGAATCAGAATGACCTGTAGAGCCGAG
GGCTTCCCACCACCAGCTATCGAGTGGCAACGAGATGGGCAGCCTGTGTCTAGCCCAAGACATCAGCTGC
AGCCAGATGGCAGCCTCGTGATTAGCAGAGTGGCCGTGGAAGATGGCGGATTCTACACATGCGTGGCCTT
CAACGGCCAGGACCGGGATCAGAGATGGGTGCAGCTGAGAGTGCTGGGCGAGCTGACAATTTCTGGCCTG
CCTCCTACCGTGACAGTGCCAGAGGGCGATACAGCCAGACTGCTGTGTGTGGTGGCTGGCGAGTCCGTGA
ACATCCGGTGGTCCAGAAATGGCCTGCCAGTGCAGGCCGATGGCCATAGAGTTCACCAGTCTCCAGACGG
CACCCTGCTGATCTACAACCTGAGAGCCAGAGATGAGGGCTCCTACACCTGTAGCGCCTACCAGGGTTCT
CAGGCTGTGTCCAGATCCACCGAAGTGAAGGTGGTGTCCCCTGCTCCTACAGCACAGCCACGAGATCCCG
GCAGAGACTGTGTGGATCAACCCGAGCTGGCCAACTGCGACCTGATTCTGCAGGCCCAGCTGTGCGGCAA
TGAGTACTACAGCAGCTTTTGCTGCGCCAGCTGCTCCAGATTCCAGCCACACGCTCAGCCCATCTGGCAA
